>Addgene plasmid #56195 | mCrimson3-H2B-6 | addgene full sequence | sequence record 210341 | Addgene NGS Result
CATGTTCTTTCCTGCGTTATCCCCTGATTCTGTGGATAACCGTATTACCGCCATGCATTAGTTATTAATA
GTAATCAATTACGGGGTCATTAGTTCATAGCCCATATATGGAGTTCCGCGTTACATAACTTACGGTAAAT
GGCCCGCCTGGCTGACCGCCCAACGACCCCCGCCCATTGACGTCAATAATGACGTATGTTCCCATAGTAA
CGCCAATAGGGACTTTCCATTGACGTCAATGGGTGGAGTATTTACGGTAAACTGCCCACTTGGCAGTACA
TCAAGTGTATCATATGCCAAGTACGCCCCCTATTGACGTCAATGACGGTAAATGGCCCGCCTGGCATTAT
GCCCAGTACATGACCTTATGGGACTTTCCTACTTGGCAGTACATCTACGTATTAGTCATCGCTATTACCA
TGGTGATGCGGTTTTGGCAGTACATCAATGGGCGTGGATAGCGGTTTGACTCACGGGGATTTCCAAGTCT
CCACCCCATTGACGTCAATGGGAGTTTGTTTTGGCACCAAAATCAACGGGACTTTCCAAAATGTCGTAAC
AACTCCGCCCCATTGACGCAAATGGGCGGTAGGCGTGTACGGTGGGAGGTCTATATAAGCAGAGCTGGTT
TAGTGAACCGTCAGATCCGCTAGCGCTACCGGACTCAGATCTCGAGCTCAAGCTTCGAATTCTGCAGTCG
ACGGTACCGCCACCATGCCAGAGCCAGCGAAGTCTGCTCCCGCCCCGAAAAAGGGCTCCAAGAAGGCGGT
GACTAAGGCGCAGAAGAAAGGCGGCAAGAAGCGCAAGCGCAGCCGCAAGGAGAGCTATTCCATCTATGTG
TACAAGGTTCTGAAGCAGGTCCACCCTGACACCGGCATTTCGTCCAAGGCCATGGGCATCATGAATTCGT
TTGTGAACGACATTTTCGAGCGCATCGCAGGTGAGGCTTCCCGCCTGGCGCATTACAACAAGCGCTCGAC
CATCACCTCCAGGGAGATCCAGACGGCCGTGCGCCTGCTGCTGCCTGGGGAGTTGGCCAAGCACGCCGTG
TCCGAGGGTACTAAGGCCATCACCAAGTACACCAGCGCTAAGGATCCACCGGTCGCCACCATGGTGAGCA
AGGGCGAGGAGCTGATCAAGGAGAACATGCACAGCAAGCTGTACCTGACAGGCAGCGTGAACGGCCACCA
GTTCAAGTGCACCCACGAAGGGGAGGGCAAGCCCTACGAGGGCACCCAGACCAACAGGATCAAGGTGGTG
GAGGGAGGCCCCCTGCCGTTCGCATTCGACATCCTGGCCACCATGTTTATGTACGGGAGCAAGGCCTTCA
TCAAGTACCCCAAGGGCCTCCCCGATTATTTTAAGCAGTCCTTCCCTGAGGGCTTCACATGGGAGAGAAC
CATGGTGTTCGAAGACGGGGGCACCCTGACCGCCACCCAGGACACCAGCCTCCAGGACGGCTGCCTCATC
TACAACGTGAAGCTGAGAGGGGAGAACTTCCCAGCCAACGGCCCCGTGATGAAGCAGACAACACTGGGCT
GGGAGCCCAGCACCGAGACCCTGTACCCCGCTGACGGCGCCCTGGAAGGCAGATGCGACATGGCCCTGAA
GCTCGTGGGCGGGGGCCACCTGCACTGCAACTTCAAGACCACATACAAATCCAAGAAACCCGCTACAAAC
CTCAAGATGCCCGGCGTCCACTACGTGGACCGCAGACTGGAAAGAATCAAGGAGGCCGACAACGAGACCT
ACGTCGAGCAGCACGAGGTGGCTGTGGCCAGATACTGCGACCTCCCTAGCAAACTGGGGCACAAACTTAA
TGGCATGGACGAGCTGTACAAGTAAGCGGCCGCGACTCTAGATCATAATCAGCCATACCACATTTGTAGA
GGTTTTACTTGCTTTAAAAAACCTCCCACACCTCCCCCTGAACCTGAAACATAAAATGAATGCAATTGTT
GTTGTTAACTTGTTTATTGCAGCTTATAATGGTTACAAATAAAGCAATAGCATCACAAATTTCACAAATA
AAGCATTTTTTTCACTGCATTCTAGTTGTGGTTTGTCCAAACTCATCAATGTATCTTAAGGCGTAAATTG
TAAGCGTTAATATTTTGTTAAAATTCGCGTTAAATTTTTGTTAAATCAGCTCATTTTTTAACCAATAGGC
CGAAATCGGCAAAATCCCTTATAAATCAAAAGAATAGACCGAGATAGGGT
[37 nt withheld, positions 2221-2257]
AAAGAACGTGGACTCCAACGTCAAAGG
[49 nt withheld, positions 2285-2333]
T
[91 nt withheld, positions 2335-2425]
G
[124 nt withheld, positions 2427-2550]
CAGGTGGCACTTTTCGGGGAAATGTGCGCGGAACCCCTATTTGTTTATTTTTCTAAATACATTCAAATAT
GTATCCGCTCATGAGACAATAACCCTGATAAATGCTTCAATAATATTGAAAAAGGAAGAGTCCTGAGGCG
GAAAGAACCAGCTGTGGAATGTGTGTCAGTTAGGGTGTGGAAAGTCCCCAGGCTCCCCAGCAGGCAGAAG
TATGCAAAGCATGCATCTCAATTAGTCAGCAACCAGGTGTGGAAAGTCCCCAGGCTCCCCAGCAGGCAGA
AGTATGCAAAGCATGCATCTCAATTAGTCAGCAACCATAGTCCCGCCCCTAACTCCGCCCATCCCGCCCC
TAACTCCGCCCAGTTCCGCCCATTCTCCGCCCCATGGCTGACTAATTTTTTTTATTTATGCAGAGGCCGA
GGCCGCCTCGGCCTCTGAGCTATTCCAGAAGTAGTGAGGAGGCTTTTTTGGAGGCCTAGGCTTTTGCAAA
GATCGATCAAGAGACAGGATGAGGATCGTTTCGCATGATTGAACAAGATGGATTGCACGCAGGTTCTCCG
GCCGCTTGGGTGGAGAGGCTATTCGGCTATGACTGGGCACAACAGACAATCGGCTGCTCTGATGCCGCCG
TGTTCCGGCTGTCAGCGCAGGGGCGCCCGGTTCTTTTTGTCAAGACCGACCTGTCCGGTGCCCTGAATGA
ACTGCAAGACGAGGCAGCGCGGCTATCGTGGCTGGCCACGACGGGCGTTCCTTGCGCAGCTGTGCTCGAC
GTTGTCACTGAAGCGGGAAGGGACTGGCTGCTATTGGGCGAAGTGCCGGGGCAGGATCTCCTGTCATCTC
ACCTTGCTCCTGCCGAGAAAGTATCCATCATGGCTGATGCAATGCGGCGGCTGCATACGCTTGATCCGGC
TACCTGCCCATTCGACCACCAAGCGAAACATCGCATCGAGCGAGCACGTACTCGGATGGAAGCCGGTCTT
GTCGATCAGGATGATCTGGACGAAGAGCATCAGGGGCTCGCGCCAGCCGAACTGTTCGCCAGGCTCAAGG
CGAGCATGCCCGACGGCGAGGATCTCGTCGTGACCCATGGCGATGCCTGCTTGCCGAATATCATGGTGGA
AAATGGCCGCTTTTCTGGATTCATCGACTGTGGCCGGCTGGGTGTGGCGGACCGCTATCAGGACATAGCG
TTGGCTACCCGTGATATTGCTGAAGAGCTTGGCGGCGAATGGGCTGACCGCTTCCTCGTGCTTTACGGTA
TCGCCGCTCCCGATTCGCAGCGCATCGCCTTCTATCGCCTTCTTGACGAGTTCTTCTGAGCGGGACTCTG
GGGTTCGAAATGACCGACCAAGCGACGCCCAACCTGCCATCACGAGATTTCGATTCCACCGCCGCCTTCT
ATGAAAGGTTGGGCTTCGGAATCGTTTTCCGGGACGCCGGCTGGATGATCCTCCAGCGCGGGGATCTCAT
GCTGGAGTTCTTCGCCCACCCTAGGGGGAGGCTAACTGAAACACGGAAGGAGACAATACCGGAAGGAACC
CGCGCTATGACGGCAATAAAAAGACAGAATAAAACGCACGGTGTTGGGTCGTTTGTTCATAAACGCGGGG
TTCGGTCCCAGGGCTGGCACTCTGTCGATACCCCACCGAGACCCCATTGGGGCCAATACGCCCGCGTTTC
TTCCTTTTCCCCACCCCACCCCCCAAGTTCGGGTGAAGGCCCAGGGCTCGCAGCCAACGTCGGGGCGGCA
GGCCCTGCCATAGCCTCAGGTTACTCATATATACTTTAGATTGATTTAAAACTTCATTTTTAATTTAAAA
GGATCTAGGTGAAGATCCTTTTTGATAATCTCATGACCAAAATCCCTTAACGTGAGTTTTCGTTCCACTG
AGCGTCAGACCCCGTAGAAAAGATCAAAGGATCTTCTTGAGATCCTTTTTTTCTGCGCGTAATCTGCTGC
TTGCAAACAAAAAAACCACCGCTACCAGCGGTGGTTTGTTTGCCGGATCAAGAGCTACCAACTCTTTTTC
CGAAGGTAACTGGCTTCAGCAGAGCGCAGATACCAAATACTGTTCTTCTAGTGTAGCCGTAGTTAGGCCA
CCACTTCAAGAACTCTGTAGCACCGCCTACATACCTCGCTCTGCTAATCCTGTTACCAGTGGCTGCTGCC
AGTGGCGATAAGTCGTGTCTTACCGGGTTGGACTCAAGACGATAGTTACCGGATAAGGCGCAGCGGTCGG
GCTGAACGGGGGGGTCGTGCACACAGCCCAGCTTGGAGCGAACGACCTACACCGAACTGAGATACCTACA
GCGTGAGCTATGAGAAAGCGCCACGCTTCCCGAAGGGAGAAAGGCGGACAGGTATCCGGTAAGCGGCAGG
GTCGGAACAGGAGAGCGCACGAGGGAGCTTCCAGGGGGAAACGCCTGGTATCTTTATAGTCCTGTCGGGT
TTCGCCACCTCTGACTTGAGCGTCGATTTTTGTGATGCTCGTCAGGGGGGCGGAGCCTATGGAAAAACGC
CAGCAACGCGGCCTTTTTACGGTTCCTGGCCTTTTGCTGGCCTTTTGCTCA
Features (pLannotate 1.2.2; 16 found; start..end, strand, type, name):
      1..51      +  rep_origin     RSF ori (fragment): Plasmids containing the RSF 1030 origin of replication can be propagated in E. coli cells that contain additional plasmids with compatible origins.
    119..422     +  enhancer       CMV enhancer: human cytomegalovirus immediate early enhancer
    423..626     +  promoter       CMV promoter: human cytomegalovirus (CMV) immediate early promoter
    649..710     +  misc_feature   MCS (fragment): multiple cloning site
    715..1092    +  CDS            H2B: human histone H2B; HIST1H2BJ
   1111..1842    +  CDS            mNeptune2.5: mNeptune2.5 is a basic (constitutively fluorescent) red fluorescent protein published in 2014, derived from Entacmaea quadricolor. It is reported to be a rapidly-maturing monomer with moderate acid sensitivity.
   1861..1944    +  CDS            large T antigen (fragment): large T antigen from SV40 (simian virus 40)
   1967..2088    +  polyA_signal   SV40 poly(A) signal: SV40 polyadenylation signal
   2122..2550    -  rep_origin     f1 ori (sequence partly withheld): f1 bacteriophage origin of replication; arrow indicates direction of (+) strand synthesis
   2577..2681    +  promoter       AmpR promoter: bla
   2683..3040    +  promoter       SV40 promoter: SV40 enhancer and early promoter
   3075..3869    +  CDS            NeoR/KanR: aminoglycoside phosphotransferase from Tn5; aph(3')-II (or nptII); confers resistance to neomycin, kanamycin, and G418 (Geneticin®)
   3890..4042    +  CDS            ble (fragment): BLE_KLEPN - Experimental evidence at protein level: Swiss-Prot protein existence level 1. Binding protein with a strong affinity to the bleomycin family of antibiotics. Binds to CL990; an antimitotic-antibiotic compound. From Klebsiella pneumoniae.
   4101..4148    +  polyA_signal   HSV TK poly(A) signal: herpes simplex virus thymidine kinase polyadenylation signal (Cole and Stacy, 1985)
   4239..4255    -  polyA_signal   bGH poly(A) signal (fragment): bovine growth hormone polyadenylation signal
   4477..5065    +  rep_origin     ori: high-copy-number ColE1/pMB1/pBR322/pUC origin of replication
