[The description below was written by a language model from this plasmid's Addgene catalogue record and pLannotate feature annotations shown in this document.]
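Description:
mCrimson3-H2B-6 is a mammalian expression plasmid that produces human histone H2B (HIST1H2BJ/H2BC11) fused at its C terminus to the red fluorescent protein mCrimson3, for labelling chromatin and the nucleus in living or fixed cells. The fusion is driven by the human cytomegalovirus immediate-early enhancer and promoter and is terminated by an SV40 polyadenylation signal. In the sequenced plasmid, the H2B coding region sits just downstream of a remnant of the multiple cloning site and is followed after a short linker by the fluorescent protein reading frame. The automated annotation labels that reading frame mNeptune2.5, a monomeric red protein derived from Entacmaea quadricolor. This is presumably the closest match in the annotation database rather than a discrepancy, since the catalogue names the tag as mCrimson3, with excitation at 588 nm and emission at 615 nm. The record notes two substitutions in H2B, D26G and V119I.

The backbone has the layout of a standard N1-type fluorescent protein vector. A high-copy ColE1/pUC origin supports replication in E. coli, and an f1 origin is also present. A single Tn5 aminoglycoside phosphotransferase gene (NeoR/KanR) is placed behind tandem bacterial (bla) and SV40 early promoters and followed by an HSV TK polyadenylation signal, so it confers kanamycin resistance in bacteria and G418 resistance in mammalian cells, allowing stable lines to be selected. Short fragments annotated as RSF ori, SV40 large T antigen, ble and bGH poly(A) appear to be partial matches to backbone sequence rather than functional elements. Because H2B is incorporated into nucleosomes, the construct is typically used as a nuclear and chromatin marker, for example to follow mitosis or for multicolour imaging alongside shorter-wavelength fluorophores.
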