Addgene plasmid #56195: mCrimson3-H2B-6
Purpose: Localization: Nucleus/Histones, Excitation: 588, Emission: 615
Depositing lab: Michael Davidson. Depositing organization: Florida State University, Tallahassee.
Backbone
  Vector backbone: mCrimson3
  Backbone size w/o insert (bp): 4750
  Vector type: Mammalian Expression
  Selectable markers: Neomycin (select with G418)
Growth in bacteria
  Bacterial resistance: Kanamycin, 50 μg/mL
  Growth temperature: 37°C
  Growth strain: DH5alpha
  Copy number: High Copy
Gene/Insert
  Gene/Insert name: H2B (alt names: Human Histone H2B; NM_021058.3)
  Species: H. sapiens (human)
  Mutation: D26G and V119I in H2B
  Entrez Gene: H2BC11 (a.k.a. H2B/r, H2BFR, H2BJ, HIST1H2BJ)
  Promoter: CMV
  Tag / fusion protein: mCrimson3 (C terminal on insert)
  Cloning method: Unknown
  Sequencing primers: 5′ CMV-F; 3′ SV40pA-R
Terms and licenses: Academic/Nonprofit Terms; Industry Terms
Depositor comments: . Excitation = 588; Emission = 615
How to cite: mCrimson3-H2B-6 was a gift from Michael Davidson (Addgene plasmid # 56195 ; http://n2t.net/addgene:56195 ; RRID:Addgene_56195)
