>Addgene plasmid #56195 | mCrimson3-H2B-6 | depositor partial sequence | sequence record 87093 | insert sequence
ACTCAGATCTCGAGCTCAAGCTTCGAATTCTGCAGTCGACGGTACCGCCACCATGCCAGAGCCAGCGAAG
TCTGCTCCCGCCCCGAAAAAGGGCTCCAAGAAGGCGGTGACTAAGGCGCAGAAGAAAGGCGGCAAGAAGC
GCAAGCGCAGCCGCAAGGAGAGCTATTCCATCTATGTGTACAAGGTTCTGAAGCAGGTCCACCCTGACAC
CGGCATTTCGTCCAAGGCCATGGGCATCATGAATTCGTTTGTGAACGACATTTTCGAGCGCATCGCAGGT
GAGGCTTCCCGCCTGGCGCATTACAACAAGCGCTCGACCATCACCTCCAGGGAGATCCAGACGGCCGTGC
GCCTGCTGCTGCCTGGGGAGTTGGCCAAGCACGCCGTGTCCGAGGGTACTAAGGCCATCACCAAGTACAC
CAGCGCTAAGGATCCACCGGTCGCCACCATGGTGAGCAAGGGCGAGGAGCTGATCAAGGAGAACATGCAC
AGCAAGCTGTACCTGACAGGCAGCGTGAACGGCCACCAGTTCAAGTGCACCCACGAAGGGGAGGGCAAGC
CCTACGAGGGCACCCAGACCAACAGGATCAAGGTGGTGGAGGGAGGCCCCCTGCCGTTCGCATTCGACAT
CCTGGCCACCATGTTTATGTACGGGAGCAAGGCCTTCATCAAGTACCCCAAGGGCCTCCCCGATTATTTT
AAGCAGTCCTTCCCTGAGGGCTTCACATGGGAGAGAACCATGGTGTTCGAAGACGGGGGCACCCTGACCG
CCACCCAGGACACCAGCCTCCAGGACGGCTGCCTCATCTACAACGTGAAGCTGAGAGGGGAGAACTTCCC
AGCCAACGGCCCCGTGATGAAGCAGACAACACTGGGCTGGGAGCCCAGCACCGAGACCCTGTACCCCGCT
GACGGCGCCCTGGAAGGCAGATGCGACATGGCCCTGAAGCTCGTGGGCGGGGGCCACCTGCACTGCAACT
TCAAGACCACATACAAATCCAAGAAACCCGCTACAAACCTCAAGATGCCCGGCGTCCACTACGTGGACCG
CAGACTGGAAAGAATCAAGGAGGCCGACAACGAGACCTACGTCGAGCAGCACGAGGTGGCTGTGGCCAGA
TACTGCGACCTCCCTAGCAAACTGGGGCACAAACTTAATGGCATGGACGAGCTGTACAAGTAAGCGGCCG
CGACTCTAGATCATAATCAGCCATAC
